>Addgene plasmid #173019 | pcDNA3-smURFP-StagRFP-EKAR-EV | addgene full sequence | sequence record 345234 | Addgene NGS Result
GACGGATCGGGAGATCTCCCGATCCCCTATGGTGCACTCTCAGTACAATCTGCTCTGATGCCGCATAGTT
AAGCCAGTATCTGCTCCCTGCTTGTGTGTTGGAGGTCGCTGAGTAGTGCGCGAGCAAAATTTAAGCTACA
ACAAGGCAAGGCTTGACCGACAATTGCATGAAGAATCTGCTTAGGGTTAGGCGTTTTGCGCTGCTTCGCG
ATGTACGGGCCAGATATACGCGTTGACATTGATTATTGACTAGTTATTAATAGTAATCAATTACGGGGTC
ATTAGTTCATAGCCCATATATGGAGTTCCGCGTTACATAACTTACGGTAAATGGCCCGCCTGGCTGACCG
CCCAACGACCCCCGCCCATTGACGTCAATAATGACGTATGTTCCCATAGTAACGCCAATAGGGACTTTCC
ATTGACGTCAATGGGTGGAGTATTTACGGTAAACTGCCCACTTGGCAGTACATCAAGTGTATCATATGCC
AAGTACGCCCCCTATTGACGTCAATGACGGTAAATGGCCCGCCTGGCATTATGCCCAGTACATGACCTTA
TGGGACTTTCCTACTTGGCAGTACATCTACGTATTAGTCATCGCTATTACCATGGTGATGCGGTTTTGGC
AGTACATCAATGGGCGTGGATAGCGGTTTGACTCACGGGGATTTCCAAGTCTCCACCCCATTGACGTCAA
TGGGAGTTTGTTTTGGCACCAAAATCAACGGGACTTTCCAAAATGTCGTAACAACTCCGCCCCATTGACG
CAAATGGGCGGTAGGCGTGTACGGTGGGAGGTCTATATAAGCAGAGCTCTCTGGCTAACTAGAGAACCCA
CTGCTTACTGGCTTATCGAAATTAATACGACTCACTATAGGGAGACCCAAGCTTGCGGCCGCCACCATGG
TGCGGGGTTCTCATCATCATCATCATCATGGTATGGCTAGCATGACTGGTGGACAGCAAATGGGTCGGGA
TCTGTACGACGATGACGATAAGGATCCCATGGCTAAGACTTCCGAACAGAGGGTGAACATTGCTACACTG
CTGACAGAAAATAAGAAGAAAATCGTGGATAAGGCTTCCCAGGATCTGTGGCGGAGACACCCAGACCTGA
TCGCACCAGGAGGAATTGCTTTCTCTCAGAGGGACCGCGCTCTGTGCCTGCGAGATTACGGCTGGTTCCT
GCATCTGATCACCTTTTGTCTGCTGGCCGGAGATAAGGGCCCCATCGAGTCTATTGGGCTGATCAGTATT
CGAGAAATGTATAACTCACTGGGAGTGCCCGTCCCTGCAATGATGGAGAGCATTAGATGCCTGAAAGAAG
CCAGCCTGTCCCTGCTGGACGAAGAGGACGCCAACGAGACCGCACCCTACTTTGATTACATTATTAAGGC
TATGAGCGACGAGCTGTACAAGCGCATGCACATGGCGGACGAGGAGAAGCTGCCGCCCGGCTGGGAGAAG
CGCATGAGCCGCAGCTCAGGCCGAGTGTACTACTTCAACCACATCACTAACGCCAGCCAGTGGGAGCGGC
CCAGCGGCAACAGCAGCAGTGGTGGCAAAAACGGGCAGGGGGAGCCTGCCAGGGGTACCAGTGCTGGTGG
TAGTGCTGGTGGTAGTGCTGGTGGTAGTGCTGGTGGTAGTGCTGGTGGTTCCGGCAGTGCTGGTGGTAGT
GCTGGTGGTAGTACCAGTGCTGGTGGTAGTGCTGGTGGTAGTGCTGGTGGTAGTGCTGGTGGTAGTGCTG
GTGGTTCCGGCAGTGCTGGTGGTAGTGCTGGTGGTAGTACCAGTGCTGGTGGTAGTGCTGGTGGTAGTGC
TGGTGGTAGTGCTGGTGGTAGTGCTGGTGGTTCCGGCAGTGCTGGTGGTAGTGCTGGTGGTAGTACCAGT
GCTGGTGGTAGTGCTGGTGGTAGTGCTGGTGGTAGTGCTGGTGGTAGTGCTGGTGGTTCCGGACCAGATG
TCCCTAGAACTCCAGTGGATAAAGCAAAGCTGTCATTCCAATTCCCCCGCGCACGGGAGCTCATGAGCGA
GCTGATTAAGGAGAACATGCACATGAAGCTGTACATGGAGGGCACCGTGAACAACCACCACTTCAAGTGC
ACATCCGAGGGCGAAGGCAAGCCCTACGAGGGCACCCAGACCATGAGAATCAAGGTGGTCGAGGGCGGCC
CTCTCCCCTTCGCCTTCGACATCCTGGCTACCAGCTTCATGTACGGCAGCAGAACCTTCATCAACCACAC
CCAGGGCATCCCCGATTTCTTTAAGCAGTCCTTCCCTGAGGGCTTCACATGGGAGAGAGTCACCACATAC
GAAGACGGGGGCGTGCTGACCGCTACCCAGGACACCAGCCTCCAGGACGGCTGCCTCATCTACAACGTCA
AGATCAGAGGGGTGAACTTCCCATCCAACGGCCCTGTGATGCAGAAGAAAACACTCGGCTGGGAGGCCAA
CACCGAGATGCTGTACCCCGCTGACGGCGGCCTGGAAGGCAGAACCGTCATGGCCCTGAAGCTCGTGGGC
GGGGGCCACCTGATCTGCAACTTCAAGACCACATACAGATCCAAGAAACCCGCTAAGAACCTCAAGATGC
CCGGCGTCTACTATGTGGACCACAGACTGGAAAGAATCAAGGAGGCCGACAAAGAGACCTACGTCGAGCA
GCACGAGGTGGCTGTGGCCAGATACTGCGACCTCCCTAGCAAACTGGGGCACAAGTAAGAATTCTGCAGA
TATCCATCACACTGGCGGCCGCTCGAGCATGCATCTAGAGGGCCCTATTCTATAGTGTCACCTAAATGCT
AGAGCTCGCTGATCAGCCTCGACTGTGCCTTCTAGTTGCCAGCCATCTGTTGTTTGCCCCTCCCCCGTGC
CTTCCTTGACCCTGGAAGGTGCCACTCCCACTGTCCTTTCCTAATAAAATGAGGAAATTGCATCGCATTG
TCTGAGTAGGTGTCATTCTATTCTGGGGGGTGGGGTGGGGCAGGACAGCAAGGGGGAGGATTGGGAAGAC
AATAGCAGGCATGCTGGGGATGCGGTGGGCTCTATGGCTTCTGAGGCGGAAAGAACCAGCTGGGGCTCTA
GGGGGTATCCCC
[124 nt withheld, positions 3093-3216]
C
[91 nt withheld, positions 3218-3308]
A
[49 nt withheld, positions 3310-3358]
CCTTTGACGTTGGAGTCCACGTTCTTT
[37 nt withheld, positions 3386-3422]
ACCCTATCTCGGTCTATTCTTTTGATTTATAAGGGATTTTGCCGATTTCGGCCTATTGGTTAAAAAATGA
GCTGATTTAACAAAAATTTAACGCGAATTAATTCTGTGGAATGTGTGTCAGTTAGGGTGTGGAAAGTCCC
CAGGCTCCCCAGCAGGCAGAAGTATGCAAAGCATGCATCTCAATTAGTCAGCAACCAGGTGTGGAAAGTC
CCCAGGCTCCCCAGCAGGCAGAAGTATGCAAAGCATGCATCTCAATTAGTCAGCAACCATAGTCCCGCCC
CTAACTCCGCCCATCCCGCCCCTAACTCCGCCCAGTTCCGCCCATTCTCCGCCCCATGGCTGACTAATTT
TTTTTATTTATGCAGAGGCCGAGGCCGCCTCTGCCTCTGAGCTATTCCAGAAGTAGTGAGGAGGCTTTTT
TGGAGGCCTAGGCTTTTGCAAAAAGCTCCCGGGAGCTTGTATATCCATTTTCGGATCTGATCAAGAGACA
GGATGAGGATCGTTTCGCATGATTGAACAAGATGGATTGCACGCAGGTTCTCCGGCCGCTTGGGTGGAGA
GGCTATTCGGCTATGACTGGGCACAACAGACAATCGGCTGCTCTGATGCCGCCGTGTTCCGGCTGTCAGC
GCAGGGGCGCCCGGTTCTTTTTGTCAAGACCGACCTGTCCGGTGCCCTGAATGAACTGCAGGACGAGGCA
GCGCGGCTATCGTGGCTGGCCACGACGGGCGTTCCTTGCGCAGCTGTGCTCGACGTTGTCACTGAAGCGG
GAAGGGACTGGCTGCTATTGGGCGAAGTGCCGGGGCAGGATCTCCTGTCATCTCACCTTGCTCCTGCCGA
GAAAGTATCCATCATGGCTGATGCAATGCGGCGGCTGCATACGCTTGATCCGGCTACCTGCCCATTCGAC
CACCAAGCGAAACATCGCATCGAGCGAGCACGTACTCGGATGGAAGCCGGTCTTGTCGATCAGGATGATC
TGGACGAAGAGCATCAGGGGCTCGCGCCAGCCGAACTGTTCGCCAGGCTCAAGGCGCGCATGCCCGACGG
CGAGGATCTCGTCGTGACCCATGGCGATGCCTGCTTGCCGAATATCATGGTGGAAAATGGCCGCTTTTCT
GGATTCATCGACTGTGGCCGGCTGGGTGTGGCGGACCGCTATCAGGACATAGCGTTGGCTACCCGTGATA
TTGCTGAAGAGCTTGGCGGCGAATGGGCTGACCGCTTCCTCGTGCTTTACGGTATCGCCGCTCCCGATTC
GCAGCGCATCGCCTTCTATCGCCTTCTTGACGAGTTCTTCTGAGCGGGACTCTGGGGTTCGAAATGACCG
ACCAAGCGACGCCCAACCTGCCATCACGAGATTTCGATTCCACCGCCGCCTTCTATGAAAGGTTGGGCTT
CGGAATCGTTTTCCGGGACGCCGGCTGGATGATCCTCCAGCGCGGGGATCTCATGCTGGAGTTCTTCGCC
CACCCCAACTTGTTTATTGCAGCTTATAATGGTTACAAATAAAGCAATAGCATCACAAATTTCACAAATA
AAGCATTTTTTTCACTGCATTCTAGTTGTGGTTTGTCCAAACTCATCAATGTATCTTATCATGTCTGTAT
ACCGTCGACCTCTAGCTAGAGCTTGGCGTAATCATGGTCATAGCTGTTTCCTGTGTGAAATTGTTATCCG
CTCACAATTCCACACAACATACGAGCCGGAAGCATAAAGTGTAAAGCCTGGGGTGCCTAATGAGTGAGCT
AACTCACATTAATTGCGTTGCGCTCACTGCCCGCTTTCCAGTCGGGAAACCTGTCGTGCCAGCTGCATTA
ATGAATCGGCCAACGCGCGGGGAGAGGCGGTTTGCGTATTGGGCGCTCTTCCGCTTCCTCGCTCACTGAC
TCGCTGCGCTCGGTCGTTCGGCTGCGGCGAGCGGTATCAGCTCACTCAAAGGCGGTAATACGGTTATCCA
CAGAATCAGGGGATAACGCAGGAAAGAACATGTGAGCAAAAGGCCAGCAAAAGGCCAGGAACCGTAAAAA
GGCCGCGTTGCTGGCGTTTTTCCATAGGCTCCGCCCCCCTGACGAGCATCACAAAAATCGACGCTCAAGT
CAGAGGTGGCGAAACCCGACAGGACTATAAAGATACCAGGCGTTTCCCCCTGGAAGCTCCCTCGTGCGCT
CTCCTGTTCCGACCCTGCCGCTTACCGGATACCTGTCCGCCTTTCTCCCTTCGGGAAGCGTGGCGCTTTC
TCATAGCTCACGCTGTAGGTATCTCAGTTCGGTGTAGGTCGTTCGCTCCAAGCTGGGCTGTGTGCACGAA
CCCCCCGTTCAGCCCGACCGCTGCGCCTTATCCGGTAACTATCGTCTTGAGTCCAACCCGGTAAGACACG
ACTTATCGCCACTGGCAGCAGCCACTGGTAACAGGATTAGCAAAGCGAGGTATGTAGGCGGTGCTACAGA
GTTCTTGAAGTGGTGGCCTAACTACGGCTACACTAGAAGAACAGTATTTGGTATCTGCGCTCTGCTGAAG
CCAGTTACCTTCGGAAAAAGAGTTGGTAGCTCTTGATCCGGCAAACAAACCACCGCTGGTAGCGGTGGTT
TTTTTGTTTGCAAGCAGCAGATTACGCGCAGAAAAAAAGGATCTCAAGAAGATCCTTTGATCTTTTCTAC
GGGGTCTGACGCTCAGTGGAACGAAAACTCACGTTAAGGGATTTTGGTCATGAGATTATCAAAAAGGATC
TTCACCTAGATCCTTTTAAATTAAAAATGAAGTTTTAAATCAATCTAAAGTATATATGAGTAAACTTGGT
CTGACAGTTACCAATGCTTAATCAGTGAGGCACCTATCTCAGCGATCTGTCTATTTCGTTCATCCATAGT
TGCCTGACTCCCCGTCGTGTAGATAACTACGATACGGGAGGGCTTACCATCTGGCCCCAGTGCTGCAATG
ATACCGCGAGACCCACGCTCACCGGCTCCAGATTTATCAGCAATAAACCAGCCAGCCGGAAGGGCCGAGC
GCAGAAGTGGTCCTGCAACTTTATCCGCCTCCATCCAGTCTATTAATTGTTGCCGGGAAGCTAGAGTAAG
TAGTTCGCCAGTTAATAGTTTGCGCAACGTTGTTGCCATTGCTACAGGCATCGTGGTGTCACGCTCGTCG
TTTGGTATGGCTTCATTCAGCTCCGGTTCCCAACGATCAAGGCGAGTTACATGATCCCCCATGTTGTGCA
AAAAAGCGGTTAGCTCCTTCGGTCCTCCGATCGTTGTCAGAAGTAAGTTGGCCGCAGTGTTATCACTCAT
GGTTATGGCAGCACTGCATAATTCTCTTACTGTCATGCCATCCGTAAGATGCTTTTCTGTGACTGGTGAG
TACTCAACCAAGTCATTCTGAGAATAGTGTATGCGGCGACCGAGTTGCTCTTGCCCGGCGTCAATACGGG
ATAATACCGCGCCACATAGCAGAACTTTAAAAGTGCTCATCATTGGAAAACGTTCTTCGGGGCGAAAACT
CTCAAGGATCTTACCGCTGTTGAGATCCAGTTCGATGTAACCCACTCGTGCACCCAACTGATCTTCAGCA
TCTTTTACTTTCACCAGCGTTTCTGGGTGAGCAAAAACAGGAAGGCAAAATGCCGCAAAAAAGGGAATAA
GGGCGACACGGAAATGTTGAATACTCATACTCTTCCTTTTTCAATATTATTGAAGCATTTATCAGGGTTA
TTGTCTCATGAGCGGATACATATTTGAATGTATTTAGAAAAATAAACAAATAGGGGTTCCGCGCACATTT
CCCCGAAAAGTGCCACCTGACGTC
Features (pLannotate 1.2.2; 26 found; start..end, strand, type, name):
     28..80      -  misc_feature   bom (fragment): basis of mobility region from pBR322
    235..614     +  enhancer       CMV enhancer: human cytomegalovirus immediate early enhancer
    615..818     +  promoter       CMV promoter: human cytomegalovirus (CMV) immediate early promoter
    814..847     +  LTR            5' LTR (truncated) (fragment): truncated 5' long terminal repeat (LTR) from HIV-1
    863..881     +  promoter       T7 promoter: promoter for bacteriophage T7 RNA polymerase
    922..942     +  CDS            capTEV™ (fragment): composite tag for in vivo biotinylation, TEV protease cleavage, and 6xHis tagging
    943..975     +  CDS            T7 tag (gene 10 leader): leader peptide from bacteriophage T7 gene 10 promotes efficient translation in E. coli
    979..1002    +  CDS            Xpress™ tag: Xpress™ epitope tag, including an enterokinase recognition and cleavage site
   1009..1407    +  CDS            smURFP: smURFP is a basic (constitutively fluorescent) near ir fluorescent protein published in 2016, derived from Trichodesmium erythraeum IMS101. It is reported to be a rapidly-maturing dimer with very low acid sensitivity. It requires the cofactor biliverdin for fluorescence.
   1432..1593    +  CDS            PIN1 (fragment): PIN1_HUMAN - Experimental evidence at protein level: Swiss-Prot protein existence level 1. Peptidyl-prolyl cis/trans isomerase (PPIase) that binds to and isomerizes specific phosphorylated Ser/Thr-Pro (pSer/Thr-Pro) motifs (PubMed:21497122, PubMed:23623683, PubMed:29686383). By inducing conformational changes in a subset of phosphorylated proteins, acts as a molecular switch in multiple cellular processes (PubMed:21497122, PubMed:22033920, PubMed:23623683). Displays a preference for acidic residues located N-terminally to the proline bond to be isomerized. Regulates mitosis presumably by inter
   2023..2715    +  CDS            TagRFP: TagRFP is a basic (constitutively fluorescent) red fluorescent protein published in 2007, derived from Entacmaea quadricolor. It has very low acid sensitivity.
   2779..2797    -  promoter       SP6 promoter: promoter for bacteriophage SP6 RNA polymerase
   2823..3047    +  polyA_signal   bGH poly(A) signal: bovine growth hormone polyadenylation signal
   3051..3072    +  promoter       SV40 promoter (fragment): SV40 enhancer and early promoter
   3093..3521    +  rep_origin     f1 ori (sequence partly withheld): f1 bacteriophage origin of replication; arrow indicates direction of (+) strand synthesis
   3535..3864    +  promoter       SV40 promoter: SV40 enhancer and early promoter
   3931..4722    +  CDS            neo: KKA2_KLEPN - Also known as kan, nptII. Experimental evidence at protein level: Swiss-Prot protein existence level 1. Resistance to kanamycin, neomycin, paromomycin, ribostamycin, butirosin and gentamicin B. From Klebsiella pneumoniae.
   4746..4904    +  CDS            ble (fragment): BLE_KLEPN - Experimental evidence at protein level: Swiss-Prot protein existence level 1. Binding protein with a strong affinity to the bleomycin family of antibiotics. Binds to CL990; an antimitotic-antibiotic compound. From Klebsiella pneumoniae.
   4899..5020    +  polyA_signal   SV40 poly(A) signal: SV40 polyadenylation signal
   5093..5109    -  protein_bind   lac operator: The lac repressor binds to the lac operator to inhibit transcription in E. coli. This inhibition can be relieved by adding lactose or isopropyl-β-D-thiogalactopyranoside (IPTG). lac repressor encoded by lacI
   5117..5147    -  promoter       lac promoter: promoter for the E. coli lac operon
   5162..5183    -  protein_bind   CAP binding site: CAP binding activates transcription in the presence of cAMP. E. coli catabolite activator protein
   5196..5288    -  CDS            lacI (fragment): lac repressor; lacI; The lac repressor binds to the lac operator to inhibit transcription in E. coli. This inhibition can be relieved by adding lactose or isopropyl-β-D-thiogalactopyranoside (IPTG).
   5471..6059    -  rep_origin     ori: high-copy-number ColE1/pMB1/pBR322/pUC origin of replication
   6230..7090    -  CDS            AmpR: β-lactamase; bla; confers resistance to ampicillin, carbenicillin, and related antibiotics
   7091..7195    -  promoter       AmpR promoter: bla
