[The description below was written by a language model from this plasmid's Addgene catalogue record and pLannotate feature annotations shown in this document.]
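Description:
pcDNA3-smURFP-StagRFP-EKAR-EV is a mammalian expression plasmid of about 7.2 kb built on the pcDNA3 backbone. It encodes a genetically encoded, red/far-red FRET biosensor for ERK kinase activity. It replicates in E. coli at high copy from a ColE1/pUC-type origin under ampicillin selection (AmpR). It also carries an f1 origin and an SV40 promoter-driven neomycin phosphotransferase cassette with an SV40 poly(A) signal, so transfected mammalian cells can be selected with G418.

The roughly 1.7 kb sensor was cloned between BamHI and EcoRI, downstream of the CMV enhancer/promoter and upstream of the bGH polyadenylation signal. T7 and SP6 phage promoters flank the cloning region. The open reading frame begins with a backbone-derived leader comprising a 6xHis tag, the T7 gene 10 leader tag and the Xpress epitope, which includes an enterokinase site. Next comes smURFP, a biliverdin-dependent far-red fluorescent protein, followed by a fragment of human PIN1, which recognises phosphorylated Ser/Thr-Pro motifs. An unannotated stretch lies between PIN1 and the C-terminal fluorescent protein; in the EKAR-EV design this would be expected to hold the long flexible linker and the ERK substrate peptide, though the record does not annotate these. The C-terminal protein is StagRFP, which the feature table detects as TagRFP and which the associated publication title describes as a rationally enhanced red fluorescent protein.

In sensors of this type, ERK phosphorylation of the substrate promotes its binding to the PIN1-derived domain. This changes the conformation of the protein and therefore the energy transfer between the red protein and far-red smURFP. Because the readout sits in the red/far-red range, the construct is intended for multiplexed live-cell imaging alongside other reporters. A few short annotations, such as the HIV-1 LTR, capTEV, ble and lacI fragments, appear to be partial matches to backbone sequence rather than functional elements.
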