Addgene plasmid #173019: pcDNA3-smURFP-StagRFP-EKAR-EV
Purpose: Red/far-red FRET-based ERK activity reporter for multiplexed imaging applications.
Depositing lab: Jin Zhang. Depositing organization: University of California, San Diego (UCSD). Publication: A rationally enhanced red fluorescent protein expands the utility of FRET biosensors. Mo GCH, Posner C, Rodriguez EA, Sun T, Zhang J. Nat Commun. 2020 Apr 15;11(1):1848. doi: 10.1038/s41467-020-15687-x. PubMed 32296061.
Backbone
  Vector backbone: pcDNA3
  Backbone manufacturer: Invitrogen
  Backbone size w/o insert (bp): 5517
  Total vector size (bp): 7227
  Vector type: Mammalian Expression
  Selectable markers: Neomycin (select with G418)
Growth in bacteria
  Bacterial resistance: Ampicillin, 100 μg/mL
  Growth temperature: 37°C
  Growth strain: DH5alpha
  Copy number: High Copy
Gene/Insert
  Gene/Insert name: smURFP-StagRFP-EKAR-EV
  Insert size (bp): 1710
  Promoter: CMV
  Tag / fusion protein: 6xHIS - T7 tag (gene 10 leader) - Xpress (TM) tag (N terminal on backbone); smURFP (N terminal on insert); StagRFP (C terminal on insert)
  Cloning method: Restriction Enzyme; 5′ cloning site BamHI (not destroyed); 3′ cloning site EcoRI (not destroyed)
  Sequencing primers: 5′ CMV forward; 3′ BGH reverse
Terms and licenses: Academic/Nonprofit Terms; Industry Terms: Not Available to Industry
How to cite: pcDNA3-smURFP-StagRFP-EKAR-EV was a gift from Jin Zhang (Addgene plasmid # 173019 ; http://n2t.net/addgene:173019 ; RRID:Addgene_173019)
